Addgene plasmid #76510: MAP3K4 gRNA (BRDN0001148639)
Purpose: 3rd generation lentiviral gRNA plasmid targeting human MAP3K4
Depositing lab: John Doench & David Root. Depositing organization: Broad Institute. Publication: Optimized sgRNA design to maximize activity and minimize off-target effects of CRISPR-Cas9. Doench JG, Fusi N, Sullender M, Hegde M, Vaimberg EW, Donovan KF, Smith I, Tothova Z, Wilen C, Orchard R, Virgin HW, Listgarten J, Root DE. Nat Biotechnol. 2016 Jan 18. doi: 10.1038/nbt.3437. PubMed 26780180.
Backbone
  Vector backbone: lentiGuide-Puro
  Backbone manufacturer: Zhang Lab (Addgene plasmid # 52963)
  Vector type: Mammalian Expression, Lentiviral, CRISPR
  Selectable markers: Puromycin
Growth in bacteria
  Bacterial resistance: Ampicillin, 100 μg/mL
  Growth temperature: 37°C
  Growth strain: DH5alpha
  Copy number: High Copy
Gene/Insert
  Gene/Insert name: MAP3K4 (alt names: MAP3K4; NM_001291958.1)
  gRNA/shRNA sequence: ACATAATCTGAACCCCACAT
  Species: H. sapiens (human)
  Entrez Gene: MAP3K4 (a.k.a. MAPKKK4, MEKK 4, MEKK4, MTK1, PRO0412)
  Promoter: hU6
  Cloning method: Unknown
  Sequencing primers: 5′ U6-F; 3′ pS2-R
Terms and licenses: Academic/Nonprofit Terms; Industry Terms: Not Available to Industry
Depositor comments: The gRNA was designed to target the following Genbank reference sequence(s): NM_001291958.1,NM_001301072.1,NM_005922.3,NM_006724.3. Note that this plasmid does NOT contain Cas9. It should be used in conjunction with lentiCas9-Blast (Addgene #52962) or otherwise with cell lines already expressing Cas9. Browse the full kinome gRNA library at http://www.addgene.org/pooled-library/broadgpp-human-kinome/ or visit http://www.broadinstitute.org/rnai/public/ for detailed protocols and information.
How to cite: MAP3K4 gRNA (BRDN0001148639) was a gift from John Doench & David Root (Addgene plasmid # 76510 ; http://n2t.net/addgene:76510 ; RRID:Addgene_76510)
