[The description below was written by a language model from this plasmid's Addgene catalogue record and pLannotate feature annotations shown in this document.]
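Description:
MAP3K4 gRNA (BRDN0001148639) is a third-generation lentiviral guide RNA plasmid built on the lentiGuide-Puro backbone and designed to direct Streptococcus pyogenes Cas9 to the human MAP3K4 gene (also known as MEKK4 or MTK1). It is an 8.3 kb plasmid maintained in E. coli at high copy through a ColE1/pUC-type origin with ampicillin selection from the bla gene. An f1 origin, an SV40 origin and remnants of lac and lacZα cloning sequences are also annotated as backbone leftovers.

The viral cassette begins with an RSV promoter fused to a truncated HIV-1 5' LTR, which allows Tat-independent production of genomic RNA. This is followed by the Ψ packaging signal with a gag fragment and by the Rev response element for Rev-dependent nuclear export. It ends with a ΔU3 self-inactivating 3' LTR and an SV40 polyadenylation signal. Within the transfer region, a human U6 RNA polymerase III promoter drives the 20-nucleotide MAP3K4 spacer joined to the Cas9 gRNA scaffold. Downstream lie a cPPT/CTS element, which aids nuclear import of the proviral DNA, and an EF-1α promoter with its intron A. This promoter expresses puromycin N-acetyltransferase, with a WPRE boosting transcript expression, so transduced mammalian cells can be selected with puromycin.

The depositor notes that the guide was designed against several MAP3K4 reference transcripts. The plasmid carries no Cas9, so it must be paired with a separate Cas9 vector or used in cells that already express the nuclease. It is an individual clone corresponding to a human kinome gRNA library and is suited to Cas9-directed targeting of MAP3K4 for loss-of-function studies.
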