Features (pLannotate 1.2.2; 29 found; start..end, strand, type, name):
    357..449     +  CDS            lacI (fragment): lac repressor; lacI; The lac repressor binds to the lac operator to inhibit transcription in E. coli. This inhibition can be relieved by adding lactose or isopropyl-β-D-thiogalactopyranoside (IPTG).
    462..483     +  protein_bind   CAP binding site: CAP binding activates transcription in the presence of cAMP. E. coli catabolite activator protein
    498..528     +  promoter       lac promoter: promoter for the E. coli lac operon
    536..552     +  protein_bind   lac operator: The lac repressor binds to the lac operator to inhibit transcription in E. coli. This inhibition can be relieved by adding lactose or isopropyl-β-D-thiogalactopyranoside (IPTG). lac repressor encoded by lacI
    597..615     +  promoter       T3 promoter: promoter for bacteriophage T3 RNA polymerase
    643..869     +  promoter       RSV promoter: Rous sarcoma virus enhancer/promoter
    870..1050    +  LTR            5' LTR (truncated): truncated 5' long terminal repeat (LTR) from HIV-1
   1097..1222    +  misc_feature   HIV-1 Ψ: packaging signal of human immunodeficiency virus type 1
   1206..1569    +  CDS            HIV-1 gag (fragment): gag protein from human immunodeficiency virus 1; gag
   1715..1948    +  misc_feature   RRE: The Rev response element (RRE) of HIV-1 allows for Rev-dependent mRNA export from the nucleus to the cytoplasm.
   2325..2351    +  CDS            Rev (fragment): human immunodeficiency virus 1 (HIV-1) Rev protein; rev; enhances nuclear export of unspliced and incompletely spliced viral mRNAs
   2355..2595    +  promoter       U6 promoter: RNA polymerase III promoter for human U6 snRNA
   2625..2700    +  misc_RNA       gRNA scaffold: guide RNA scaffold for the Streptococcus pyogenes CRISPR/Cas9 system
   2756..2873    +  misc_feature   cPPT/CTS: central polypurine tract and central termination sequence of HIV-1
   2939..3005    +  CDS            small t antigen (fragment): SV40 (simian virus 40) small t antigen
   3031..3242    +  promoter       EF-1α core promoter: core promoter for human elongation factor EF-1α
   3243..4181    +  intron         EF-1α intron A: intron upstream of the start codon of human EF-1α
   4203..4802    +  CDS            PuroR (fragment): puromycin N-acetyltransferase; pac from Streptomyces; confers resistance to puromycin
   4818..5406    +  misc_feature   WPRE: woodchuck hepatitis virus posttranscriptional regulatory element
   5457..5476    +  misc_feature   cPPT/CTS (fragment): central polypurine tract and central termination sequence of HIV-1
   5478..5711    +  LTR            3' LTR (ΔU3): self-inactivating 3' long terminal repeat (LTR) from HIV-1
   5789..5910    +  polyA_signal   SV40 poly(A) signal: SV40 polyadenylation signal
   5950..6085    +  rep_origin     SV40 ori: SV40 origin of replication
   6106..6124    -  promoter       T7 promoter: promoter for bacteriophage T7 RNA polymerase
   6132..6287    +  CDS            lacZα (fragment): LacZα fragment of β-galactosidase; lacZ fragment
   6292..6720    +  rep_origin     f1 ori (sequence partly withheld): f1 bacteriophage origin of replication; arrow indicates direction of (+) strand synthesis
   6773..6877    +  promoter       AmpR promoter: bla
   6878..7738    +  CDS            AmpR: β-lactamase; bla; confers resistance to ampicillin, carbenicillin, and related antibiotics
   7909..174     +  rep_origin     ori (across the origin): high-copy-number ColE1/pMB1/pBR322/pUC origin of replication
>Addgene plasmid #76510 | MAP3K4 gRNA (BRDN0001148639) | addgene full sequence | sequence record 152930 | Addgene NGS
GAAGGGAGAAAGGCGGACAGGTATCCGGTAAGCGGCAGGGTCGGAACAGGAGAGCGCACGAGGGAGCTTC
CAGGGGGAAACGCCTGGTATCTTTATAGTCCTGTCGGGTTTCGCCACCTCTGACTTGAGCGTCGATTTTT
GTGATGCTCGTCAGGGGGGCGGAGCCTATGGAAAAACGCCAGCAACGCGGCCTTTTTACGGTTCCTGGCC
TTTTGCTGGCCTTTTGCTCACATGTTCTTTCCTGCGTTATCCCCTGATTCTGTGGATAACCGTATTACCG
CCTTTGAGTGAGCTGATACCGCTCGCCGCAGCCGAACGACCGAGCGCAGCGAGTCAGTGAGCGAGGAAGC
GGAAGAGCGCCCAATACGCAAACCGCCTCTCCCCGCGCGTTGGCCGATTCATTAATGCAGCTGGCACGAC
AGGTTTCCCGACTGGAAAGCGGGCAGTGAGCGCAACGCAATTAATGTGAGTTAGCTCACTCATTAGGCAC
CCCAGGCTTTACACTTTATGCTTCCGGCTCGTATGTTGTGTGGAATTGTGAGCGGATAACAATTTCACAC
AGGAAACAGCTATGACCATGATTACGCCAAGCGCGCAATTAACCCTCACTAAAGGGAACAAAAGCTGGAG
CTGCAAGCTTAATGTAGTCTTATGCAATACTCTTGTAGTCTTGCAACATGGTAACGATGAGTTAGCAACA
TGCCTTACAAGGAGAGAAAAAGCACCGTGCATGCCGATTGGTGGAAGTAAGGTGGTACGATCGTGCCTTA
TTAGGAAGGCAACAGACGGGTCTGACATGGATTGGACGAACCACTGAATTGCCGCATTGCAGAGATATTG
TATTTAAGTGCCTAGCTCGATACATAAACGGGTCTCTCTGGTTAGACCAGATCTGAGCCTGGGAGCTCTC
TGGCTAACTAGGGAACCCACTGCTTAAGCCTCAATAAAGCTTGCCTTGAGTGCTTCAAGTAGTGTGTGCC
CGTCTGTTGTGTGACTCTGGTAACTAGAGATCCCTCAGACCCTTTTAGTCAGTGTGGAAAATCTCTAGCA
GTGGCGCCCGAACAGGGACTTGAAAGCGAAAGGGAAACCAGAGGAGCTCTCTCGACGCAGGACTCGGCTT
GCTGAAGCGCGCACGGCAAGAGGCGAGGGGCGGCGACTGGTGAGTACGCCAAAAATTTTGACTAGCGGAG
GCTAGAAGGAGAGAGATGGGTGCGAGAGCGTCAGTATTAAGCGGGGGAGAATTAGATCGCGATGGGAAAA
AATTCGGTTAAGGCCAGGGGGAAAGAAAAAATATAAATTAAAACATATAGTATGGGCAAGCAGGGAGCTA
GAACGATTCGCAGTTAATCCTGGCCTGTTAGAAACATCAGAAGGCTGTAGACAAATACTGGGACAGCTAC
AACCATCCCTTCAGACAGGATCAGAAGAACTTAGATCATTATATAATACAGTAGCAACCCTCTATTGTGT
GCATCAAAGGATAGAGATAAAAGACACCAAGGAAGCTTTAGACAAGATAGAGGAAGAGCAAAACAAAAGT
AAGACCACCGCACAGCAAGCGGCCGCTGATCTTCAGACCTGGAGGAGGAGATATGAGGGACAATTGGAGA
AGTGAATTATATAAATATAAAGTAGTAAAAATTGAACCATTAGGAGTAGCACCCACCAAGGCAAAGAGAA
GAGTGGTGCAGAGAGAAAAAAGAGCAGTGGGAATAGGAGCTTTGTTCCTTGGGTTCTTGGGAGCAGCAGG
AAGCACTATGGGCGCAGCGTCAATGACGCTGACGGTACAGGCCAGACAATTATTGTCTGGTATAGTGCAG
CAGCAGAACAATTTGCTGAGGGCTATTGAGGCGCAACAGCATCTGTTGCAACTCACAGTCTGGGGCATCA
AGCAGCTCCAGGCAAGAATCCTGGCTGTGGAAAGATACCTAAAGGATCAACAGCTCCTGGGGATTTGGGG
TTGCTCTGGAAAACTCATTTGCACCACTGCTGTGCCTTGGAATGCTAGTTGGAGTAATAAATCTCTGGAA
CAGATTTGGAATCACACGACCTGGATGGAGTGGGACAGAGAAATTAACAATTACACAAGCTTAATACACT
CCTTAATTGAAGAATCGCAAAACCAGCAAGAAAAGAATGAACAAGAATTATTGGAATTAGATAAATGGGC
AAGTTTGTGGAATTGGTTTAACATAACAAATTGGCTGTGGTATATAAAATTATTCATAATGATAGTAGGA
GGCTTGGTAGGTTTAAGAATAGTTTTTGCTGTACTTTCTATAGTGAATAGAGTTAGGCAGGGATATTCAC
CATTATCGTTTCAGACCCACCTCCCAACCCCGAGGGGACCCAGAGAGGGCCTATTTCCCATGATTCCTTC
ATATTTGCATATACGATACAAGGCTGTTAGAGAGATAATTAGAATTAATTTGACTGTAAACACAAAGATA
TTAGTACAAAATACGTGACGTAGAAAGTAATAATTTCTTGGGTAGTTTGCAGTTTTAAAATTATGTTTTA
AAATGGACTATCATATGCTTACCGTAACTTGAAAGTATTTCGATTTCTTGGCTTTATATATCTTGTGGAA
AGGACGAAACACCGACATAATCTGAACCCCACATGTTTTAGAGCTAGAAATAGCAAGTTAAAATAAGGCT
AGTCCGTTATCAACTTGAAAAAGTGGCACCGAGTCGGTGCTTTTTTAAGCTTGGCGTAACTAGATCTTGA
GACAAATGGCAGTATTCATCCACAATTTTAAAAGAAAAGGGGGGATTGGGGGGTACAGTGCAGGGGAAAG
AATAGTAGACATAATAGCAACAGACATACAAACTAAAGAATTACAAAAACAAATTACAAAAATTCAAAAT
TTTCGGGTTTATTACAGGGACAGCAGAGATCCACTTTGGCGCCGGCTCGAGGGGGCCCGGGTGCAAAGAT
GGATAAAGTTTTAAACAGAGAGGAATCTTTGCAGCTAATGGACCTTCTAGGTCTTGAAAGGAGTGGGAAT
TGGCTCCGGTGCCCGTCAGTGGGCAGAGCGCACATCGCCCACAGTCCCCGAGAAGTTGGGGGGAGGGGTC
GGCAATTGATCCGGTGCCTAGAGAAGGTGGCGCGGGGTAAACTGGGAAAGTGATGTCGTGTACTGGCTCC
GCCTTTTTCCCGAGGGTGGGGGAGAACCGTATATAAGTGCAGTAGTCGCCGTGAACGTTCTTTTTCGCAA
CGGGTTTGCCGCCAGAACACAGGTAAGTGCCGTGTGTGGTTCCCGCGGGCCTGGCCTCTTTACGGGTTAT
GGCCCTTGCGTGCCTTGAATTACTTCCACCTGGCTGCAGTACGTGATTCTTGATCCCGAGCTTCGGGTTG
GAAGTGGGTGGGAGAGTTCGAGGCCTTGCGCTTAAGGAGCCCCTTCGCCTCGTGCTTGAGTTGAGGCCTG
GCCTGGGCGCTGGGGCCGCCGCGTGCGAATCTGGTGGCACCTTCGCGCCTGTCTCGCTGCTTTCGATAAG
TCTCTAGCCATTTAAAATTTTTGATGACCTGCTGCGACGCTTTTTTTCTGGCAAGATAGTCTTGTAAATG
CGGGCCAAGATCTGCACACTGGTATTTCGGTTTTTGGGGCCGCGGGCGGCGACGGGGCCCGTGCGTCCCA
GCGCACATGTTCGGCGAGGCGGGGCCTGCGAGCGCGGCCACCGAGAATCGGACGGGGGTAGTCTCAAGCT
GGCCGGCCTGCTCTGGTGCCTGGCCTCGCGCCGCCGTGTATCGCCCCGCCCTGGGCGGCAAGGCTGGCCC
GGTCGGCACCAGTTGCGTGAGCGGAAAGATGGCCGCTTCCCGGCCCTGCTGCAGGGAGCTCAAAATGGAG
GACGCGGCGCTCGGGAGAGCGGGCGGGTGAGTCACCCACACAAAGGAAAAGGGCCTTTCCGTCCTCAGCC
GTCGCTTCATGTGACTCCACGGAGTACCGGGCGCCGTCCAGGCACCTCGATTAGTTCTCGAGCTTTTGGA
GTACGTCGTCTTTAGGTTGGGGGGAGGGGTTTTATGCGATGGAGTTTCCCCACACTGAGTGGGTGGAGAC
TGAAGTTAGGCCAGCTTGGCACTTGATGTAATTCTCCTTGGAATTTGCCCTTTTTGAGTTTGGATCTTGG
TTCATTCTCAAGCCTCAGACAGTGGTTCAAAGTTTTTTTCTTCCATTTCAGGTGTCGTGACGTACGGCCA
CCATGACCGAGTACAAGCCCACGGTGCGCCTCGCCACCCGCGACGACGTCCCCAGGGCCGTACGCACCCT
CGCCGCCGCGTTCGCCGACTACCCCGCCACGCGCCACACCGTCGATCCGGACCGCCACATCGAGCGGGTC
ACCGAGCTGCAAGAACTCTTCCTCACGCGCGTCGGGCTCGACATCGGCAAGGTGTGGGTCGCGGACGACG
GCGCCGCCGTGGCGGTCTGGACCACGCCGGAGAGCGTCGAAGCGGGGGCGGTGTTCGCCGAGATCGGCCC
GCGCATGGCCGAGTTGAGCGGTTCCCGGCTGGCCGCGCAGCAACAGATGGAAGGCCTCCTGGCGCCGCAC
CGGCCCAAGGAGCCCGCGTGGTTCCTGGCCACCGTCGGAGTCTCGCCCGACCACCAGGGCAAGGGTCTGG
GCAGCGCCGTCGTGCTCCCCGGAGTGGAGGCGGCCGAGCGCGCCGGGGTGCCCGCCTTCCTGGAGACCTC
CGCGCCCCGCAACCTCCCCTTCTACGAGCGGCTCGGCTTCACCGTCACCGCCGACGTCGAGGTGCCCGAA
GGACCGCGCACCTGGTGCATGACCCGCAAGCCCGGTGCCTGAACGCGTTAAGTCGACAATCAACCTCTGG
ATTACAAAATTTGTGAAAGATTGACTGGTATTCTTAACTATGTTGCTCCTTTTACGCTATGTGGATACGC
TGCTTTAATGCCTTTGTATCATGCTATTGCTTCCCGTATGGCTTTCATTTTCTCCTCCTTGTATAAATCC
TGGTTGCTGTCTCTTTATGAGGAGTTGTGGCCCGTTGTCAGGCAACGTGGCGTGGTGTGCACTGTGTTTG
CTGACGCAACCCCCACTGGTTGGGGCATTGCCACCACCTGTCAGCTCCTTTCCGGGACTTTCGCTTTCCC
CCTCCCTATTGCCACGGCGGAACTCATCGCCGCCTGCCTTGCCCGCTGCTGGACAGGGGCTCGGCTGTTG
GGCACTGACAATTCCGTGGTGTTGTCGGGGAAATCATCGTCCTTTCCTTGGCTGCTCGCCTGTGTTGCCA
CCTGGATTCTGCGCGGGACGTCCTTCTGCTACGTCCCTTCGGCCCTCAATCCAGCGGACCTTCCTTCCCG
CGGCCTGCTGCCGGCTCTGCGGCCTCTTCCGCGTCTTCGCCTTCGCCCTCAGACGAGTCGGATCTCCCTT
TGGGCCGCCTCCCCGCGTCGACTTTAAGACCAATGACTTACAAGGCAGCTGTAGATCTTAGCCACTTTTT
AAAAGAAAAGGGGGGACTGGAAGGGCTAATTCACTCCCAACGAAGACAAGATCTGCTTTTTGCTTGTACT
GGGTCTCTCTGGTTAGACCAGATCTGAGCCTGGGAGCTCTCTGGCTAACTAGGGAACCCACTGCTTAAGC
CTCAATAAAGCTTGCCTTGAGTGCTTCAAGTAGTGTGTGCCCGTCTGTTGTGTGACTCTGGTAACTAGAG
ATCCCTCAGACCCTTTTAGTCAGTGTGGAAAATCTCTAGCAGTACGTATAGTAGTTCATGTCATCTTATT
ATTCAGTATTTATAACTTGCAAAGAAATGAATATCAGAGAGTGAGAGGAACTTGTTTATTGCAGCTTATA
ATGGTTACAAATAAAGCAATAGCATCACAAATTTCACAAATAAAGCATTTTTTTCACTGCATTCTAGTTG
TGGTTTGTCCAAACTCATCAATGTATCTTATCATGTCTGGCTCTAGCTATCCCGCCCCTAACTCCGCCCA
TCCCGCCCCTAACTCCGCCCAGTTCCGCCCATTCTCCGCCCCATGGCTGACTAATTTTTTTTATTTATGC
AGAGGCCGAGGCCGCCTCGGCCTCTGAGCTATTCCAGAAGTAGTGAGGAGGCTTTTTTGGAGGCCTAGGG
ACGTACCCAATTCGCCCTATAGTGAGTCGTATTACGCGCGCTCACTGGCCGTCGTTTTACAACGTCGTGA
CTGGGAAAACCCTGGCGTTACCCAACTTAATCGCCTTGCAGCACATCCCCCTTTCGCCAGCTGGCGTAAT
AGCGAAGAGGCCCGCACCGATCGCCCTTCCCAACAGTTGCGCAGCCTGAATGGCGAATGGG
[124 nt withheld, positions 6292-6415]
C
[91 nt withheld, positions 6417-6507]
A
[49 nt withheld, positions 6509-6557]
CCTTTGACGTTGGAGTCCACGTTCTTT
[37 nt withheld, positions 6585-6621]
ACCCTATCTCGGTCTATTCTTTTGATTTATAAGGGATTTTGCCGATTTCGGCCTATTGGTTAAAAAATGA
GCTGATTTAACAAAAATTTAACGCGAATTTTAACAAAATATTAACGCTTACAATTTAGGTGGCACTTTTC
GGGGAAATGTGCGCGGAACCCCTATTTGTTTATTTTTCTAAATACATTCAAATATGTATCCGCTCATGAG
ACAATAACCCTGATAAATGCTTCAATAATATTGAAAAAGGAAGAGTATGAGTATTCAACATTTCCGTGTC
GCCCTTATTCCCTTTTTTGCGGCATTTTGCCTTCCTGTTTTTGCTCACCCAGAAACGCTGGTGAAAGTAA
AAGATGCTGAAGATCAGTTGGGTGCACGAGTGGGTTACATCGAACTGGATCTCAACAGCGGTAAGATCCT
TGAGAGTTTTCGCCCCGAAGAACGTTTTCCAATGATGAGCACTTTTAAAGTTCTGCTATGTGGCGCGGTA
TTATCCCGTATTGACGCCGGGCAAGAGCAACTCGGTCGCCGCATACACTATTCTCAGAATGACTTGGTTG
AGTACTCACCAGTCACAGAAAAGCATCTTACGGATGGCATGACAGTAAGAGAATTATGCAGTGCTGCCAT
AACCATGAGTGATAACACTGCGGCCAACTTACTTCTGACAACGATCGGAGGACCGAAGGAGCTAACCGCT
TTTTTGCACAACATGGGGGATCATGTAACTCGCCTTGATCGTTGGGAACCGGAGCTGAATGAAGCCATAC
CAAACGACGAGCGTGACACCACGATGCCTGTAGCAATGGCAACAACGTTGCGCAAACTATTAACTGGCGA
ACTACTTACTCTAGCTTCCCGGCAACAATTAATAGACTGGATGGAGGCGGATAAAGTTGCAGGACCACTT
CTGCGCTCGGCCCTTCCGGCTGGCTGGTTTATTGCTGATAAATCTGGAGCCGGTGAGCGTGGGTCTCGCG
GTATCATTGCAGCACTGGGGCCAGATGGTAAGCCCTCCCGTATCGTAGTTATCTACACGACGGGGAGTCA
GGCAACTATGGATGAACGAAATAGACAGATCGCTGAGATAGGTGCCTCACTGATTAAGCATTGGTAACTG
TCAGACCAAGTTTACTCATATATACTTTAGATTGATTTAAAACTTCATTTTTAATTTAAAAGGATCTAGG
TGAAGATCCTTTTTGATAATCTCATGACCAAAATCCCTTAACGTGAGTTTTCGTTCCACTGAGCGTCAGA
CCCCGTAGAAAAGATCAAAGGATCTTCTTGAGATCCTTTTTTTCTGCGCGTAATCTGCTGCTTGCAAACA
AAAAAACCACCGCTACCAGCGGTGGTTTGTTTGCCGGATCAAGAGCTACCAACTCTTTTTCCGAAGGTAA
CTGGCTTCAGCAGAGCGCAGATACCAAATACTGTTCTTCTAGTGTAGCCGTAGTTAGGCCACCACTTCAA
GAACTCTGTAGCACCGCCTACATACCTCGCTCTGCTAATCCTGTTACCAGTGGCTGCTGCCAGTGGCGAT
AAGTCGTGTCTTACCGGGTTGGACTCAAGACGATAGTTACCGGATAAGGCGCAGCGGTCGGGCTGAACGG
GGGGTTCGTGCACACAGCCCAGCTTGGAGCGAACGACCTACACCGAACTGAGATACCTACAGCGTGAGCT
ATGAGAAAGCGCCACGCTTCCC
