>Addgene plasmid #76510 | MAP3K4 gRNA (BRDN0001148639) | depositor partial sequence | sequence record 143970 | Target Sequence
ACATAATCTGAACCCCACAT
