>Addgene plasmid #76510 | MAP3K4 gRNA (BRDN0001148639) | addgene partial sequence | sequence record 185977 | hU6-F
AGAAAGTAATAATTTCTTGGGTAGTTTGCAGTTTTAAAATTATGTTTTAAAATGGACTATCATATGCTTA
CCGTAACTTGAAAGTATTTCGATTTCTTGGCTTTATATATCTTGTGGAAAGGACGAAACACCGACATAAT
CTGAACCCCACATGTTTTAGAGCTAGAAATAGCAAGTTAAAATAAGGCTAGTCCGTTATCAACTTGAAAA
AGTGGCACCGAGTCGGTGCTTTTTTAAGCTTGGCGTAACTAGATCTTGAGACAAATGGCAGTATTCATCC
ACAATTTTAAAAGAAAAGGGGGGATTGGGGGGTACAGTGCAGGGGAAAGAATAGTAGACATAATAGCAAC
AGACATACAAACTAAAGAATTACAAAAACAAATTACAAAAATTCAAAATTTTCGGGTTTATTACAGGGAC
AGCAGAGATCCACTTTGGCGCCGGCTCGAGGGGGCCCGGGTGCAAAGATGGATAAAGTTTTAAACAGAGA
GGAATCTTTGCAGCTAATGGACCTTCTAGGTCTTGAAAGGAGTGGGAATTGGCTCCGGTGCCCGTCAGTG
GGCAGAGCGC
